Addgene plasmid #15339: pSZBAD47
Depositing lab: Hideo Iwai. Depositing organization: University of Helsinki, Institute of Biotechnology. Publication: Highly efficient protein trans-splicing by a naturally split DnaE intein from Nostoc punctiforme. Iwai H, Zuger S, Jin J, Tam PH. FEBS Lett. 2006 Mar 20. 580(7):1853-8. 10.1016/j.febslet.2006.02.045 PubMed 16516207.
Backbone
  Vector backbone: pBAD
  Backbone manufacturer: Invitrogen but modified
  Backbone size w/o insert (bp): 4771
  Vector type: Bacterial Expression
Growth in bacteria
  Bacterial resistance: Ampicillin, 100 μg/mL
  Growth temperature: 37°C
  Growth strain: DH5alpha
  Copy number: Low Copy
Gene/Insert
  Gene/Insert name: DnaE C-intein(CWN) (alt name: Intein)
  Species: Synechocystis sp. PCC6803
  Insert size (bp): 117
  Mutation: F to W mutation
  Tag / fusion protein: GB1 (C terminal on backbone)
  Cloning method: Restriction Enzyme; 5′ cloning site NdeI (not destroyed); 3′ cloning site KpnI (not destroyed)
  Sequencing primers: 5′ pBAD-fw
Terms and licenses: Academic/Nonprofit Terms; Industry Terms: Not Available to Industry
How to cite: pSZBAD47 was a gift from Hideo Iwai (Addgene plasmid # 15339 ; http://n2t.net/addgene:15339 ; RRID:Addgene_15339)
