[The description below was written by a language model from this plasmid's Addgene catalogue record.]
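Description:
pSZBAD47 is a bacterial expression plasmid built on a modified version of the commercial pBAD backbone (about 4.8 kb without insert). It is maintained in E. coli under ampicillin selection and is recorded as low copy. No feature table is provided, so the promoter and origin of replication are not explicitly listed. pBAD-family vectors normally drive expression from the arabinose-inducible araBAD promoter under control of AraC, and the listed pBAD forward sequencing primer is consistent with that arrangement, though the nature of the backbone modifications is not stated.

The insert is a short 117 bp fragment encoding the C-terminal half (C-intein) of the naturally split DnaE intein from Synechocystis sp. PCC6803, cloned between NdeI and KpnI sites that both remain intact. The "CWN" designation and the recorded F to W mutation indicate a phenylalanine-to-tryptophan substitution, presumably changing the usual CFN residues that follow the intein at the splice junction, although the record does not give the exact position. The C-intein is fused at its C-terminus to GB1, commonly the small, soluble B1 domain of protein G, which is supplied by the backbone and here would serve as the C-terminal extein.

Split inteins reassemble from separately expressed N- and C-terminal fragments and ligate their flanking exteins through a peptide bond. This construct supplies the C-terminal precursor for such protein trans-splicing experiments, to be paired with a partner plasmid expressing an N-intein fusion. The associated study concerned the splicing efficiency of naturally split DnaE inteins, so this variant likely served to test how junction residues affect the reaction.
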