>Addgene plasmid #15339 | pSZBAD47 | addgene partial sequence | sequence record 22489 | pBAD-F 5'-ATGCCATAGCATTTTTATCC-3'
TTTATCGCAACTCTCTACTGTTTCTCCATACCCGTTTTTTTGGGCTAGAAATAATTTTGTTTAACTTTAA
GAAGGAGATATACATATGGTTAAAGTTATCGGTCGTCGATCCCTGGGTGTGCAACGCATCTTTGATATCG
GTCTGCCGCAAGACCATAATTTTCTGCTGGCTAATGGTGCTATCGCCGCCAACTGTTGGAACGGTACCCA
GTACAAACTTATCCTGAACGGTAAAACCCTGAAAGGTGAAACCACCACCGAAGCTGTTGACGCTGCTACC
GCGGAAAAAGTTTTCAAACAGTACGCTAACGACAACGGTGTTGACGGTGAATGGACCTACGACGACGCTA
CCAAAAACTACACCGTAACGGAATAAGCTTGGCTGTTTTGGCGGATGAGAGAAGATTTTCAGCCTGATAC
AGATTAAATCAGAACGCAGAAGCGGTCTGATAAAACAGAATTTGCCTGGCGGCAGTAGCGCGGTGGTCCC
ACCTGACCCCATGCCGAACTCAGAAGTGAAACGCCGTAGCGCCGATGGTAGTGTGGGGTCTCCCCATGCG
AGAGTAGGGAACTGCCAGGCATCAAATAAAACGAAAGGCTCAGTCGAAAGACTGGGCCTTTCGTTTTATC
TGTTGTTTGTCGGTGAACGCTCTCCTGAGTAGGACAAATCCGCCGGGAGCGGATTTGAACGTTGCGAAGC
AACGGCCG
